>Addgene plasmid #62743 | mCherry-Espin-Like-ARD-C-18 | depositor partial sequence | sequence record 103302 | CMV-F
CCCATGCTAGTGACGTCAGATCCGCTAGCGCTACCGGTCGCCACCATGGTGAGCAAGGGCGAGGAGGATA
ACATGGCCATCATCAAGGAGTTCATGCGCTTCAAGGTGCACATGGAGGGCTCCGTGAACGGCCACGAGTT
CGAGATCGAGGGCGAGGGCGAGGGCCGCCCCTACGAGGGCACCCAGACCGCCAAGCTGAAGGTGACCAAG
GGTGGCCCCCTGCCCTTCGCCTGGGACATCCTGTCCCCTCAGTTCATGTACGGCTCCAAGGCCTACGTGA
AGCACCCCGCCGACATCCCCGACTACTTGAAGCTGTCCTTCCCCGAGGGCTTCAAGTGGGAGCGCGTGAT
GAACTTCGAGGACGGCGGCGTGGTGACCGTGACCCAGGACTCCTCCCTGCAGGACGGCGAGTTCATCTAC
AAGGTGAAGCTGCGCGGCACCAACTTCCCCTCCGACGGCCCCGTAATGCAGAAGAAGACCATGGGCTGGG
AGGCCTCCTCCGAGCGGATGTACCCCGAGGACGGCGCCCTGAAGGGCGAGATCAAGCAGAGGCTGAAGCT
GAAGGACGGCGGCCACTACGACGCTGAGGTCAAGACCACCTACAAGGCCAAGAAGCCCGTGCAGCTGCCC
GGCGCCTACAACGTCAACATCAAGTTGGACATCACCTCCCACAACGAGGACTACACCATCGTGGAACAGT
ACGAACGCGCCGAGGGCCGCCACTCCACCGGCGGCATGGACGAGCTGTACAAGTCCGGACTCAGATCTCG
AGCTCAAGCTTCGAATTCCGGTGGCAGCGGCGGGAGTATGGAGGCGCAGCAGGCACTGGTGGCCTCCAAG
GATGGGGATATGGCCACCTTGGAACGGCTATTTGAGGCTGGTGCCCTAAGACCAGACATCACTGATGATC
TGGGGGCTGGCCTGGTGCATCATGCCACCCGGGCTGGTCACCTGGACTGTGTCAAGTTCCTGGTACAGAG
AGCCAAGCTGCCAGGCAACCAGCAGCACACAACGGGGCCACACCAGTGCACGATGCAGCAGCCACGGGCA
CCTGGCAGAGCTGTGCTGGCTGGTCCGTGATGCGGCTGCGGCTGCAGAACAAGATGCCTCAAGTGTTCCC
TCCGCCTGCACTGCTGCCGTTGGACACCAAGCCTGGTGGAGTGTTATCTCTGGAGCATGCAGTACCACTG
GGAGCGTGAAGGCTAACACTGCACACCTGCGTAATGGACTGACTGTTCTGATACTCTCGCAGCCACATGT
GTAACCCGCAGCAGTGCTCATTACTGCTGTCCAAAGAACG
