>Addgene plasmid #62743 | mCherry-Espin-Like-ARD-C-18 | depositor partial sequence | sequence record 103303 | SV40-R
CGTGAGGGTCGATCACGAGGTTAAGTGAGCGTCATTAGCGTGAGTCAGCTAAGGCAAGGCCTTGAAGGTG
CGGCTACAGGTACACATAAGTGTGGAACATCACCTCCAAGAGGAGAGAACTACACCATCGGTGGACGTAC
GACGGCGCCGGAGGGCGCCACTCCACGGGCGGCATGGGACGAGCTGTACAAGTCGGACTCAGATTCTCGA
GCTCCAAGCTGGATTCCGGTGGCAGCGGCGGGAGTATGGAGGCGCAGCAGGCACTGGTGGCCTCCAAGGA
TGGGGATATGGCCACCTTGGAACGGCTATTTGAGGCTGGTGCCTAAGACCAGACATCACTGATGATCTGG
GGGCTGGCCTGGTGCATCATGCCACCCGGGCTGGTCACCTGGACTGTGTCAAGTTCCTGGTACAGAGAGC
CAAGCTGCCAGGCAACCAGCAGGCACACAACGGGGCCACACCAGTGCACGATGCAGCAGCCACGGGCAAC
CTGGCAGAGCTGTGCTGGCTGGTCCGTGATGCGGGCTGCGGGCTGCAGGACCAAGATGCCTCAGGTGTCT
CTCCGCTGCACCTGGCTGCCCGGTTTGGACACCCAGCCCTGGTGGAGTGGTTACTCCGTGAGGGCCATGC
AGCCACACTGGAGACGCTGGAAGGGGCCTTACCACTGCACCACGCTGCTGTAAGTGGTGATCTGACCTGT
CTGAAACTCCTGACAGCGGCCCACAGCAGTGGTGTGAACCAGCGGACATGCAGTGGTGCCTCTCCACTCT
ACCTGGCCTGCCAAGAGGGCCACCTGCATCTGGCACAGTTCCTGGTGAAAGACTGCGGGGCCGACGTGCG
CCTGAGAGCCCTGGATGGCATGAGCTCATTGCACGCTGCGGCTGCCCACGGCCACTACTCTCTAGTTGTC
TGGCTGGTGACATTCACAGACATCGGCCTGACAGCACGGGATAATGAAGGAGCCACTGCCCTGCACTTTG
CAGCTCGGGGGGGCCACACACCTATTCTCGACCGGCTCCTGCTCATGGGTGCCCCCATCATGAGAGACTC
TTGGGGAGGGACTCCCCTGCATGATGCAGCCGAGAATGGACACATGGAGTGCTGCCAGACTCTGCTCTCC
CACCACGTAGACCCCTTCCTGCGGGATGAAGATGGGTATACAGCGATAGACCTGGCAGAGTACCATGGAC
ACCAGGATTGTGCCCAGTTCCTGCGGGAAATGTCTCGGCCGGTGCGGTGAGTCGACGGTACCGCGGGCCC
GGGATCCACCGGATCTAGATAACTGATCATAATCAGCCATACCACATGTAGAAGTGCT
