[The description below was written by a language model from this plasmid's Addgene catalogue record.]
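Description:
mCherry-Espin-Like-ARD-C-18 is a mammalian expression plasmid built on a C1-type fluorescent protein cloning vector. It is maintained in bacteria as a high-copy plasmid under kanamycin selection, and it carries a neomycin resistance marker so that transfected mammalian cells can be selected with G418. The record does not include a feature table, so the origins of replication and the promoter driving the resistance marker are not stated. The listed 3′ sequencing primer suggests that an SV40 polyadenylation signal lies downstream of the insert.

The payload is the ankyrin repeat domain (ARD) of mouse Espin-Like, with no recorded mutations, expressed from the CMV promoter, a strong constitutive promoter in most mammalian cell lines. In the C1 arrangement the fluorescent protein is supplied by the backbone and sits at the N terminus, so the product is a single fusion protein with mCherry followed by the Espin-Like ARD. The "C-18" in the name probably refers to this orientation and to the length of the linker between the two parts, but the record does not say so explicitly. mCherry is a monomeric red fluorescent protein, listed here with excitation at 587 nm and emission at 610 nm.

The stated purpose is localization, under the category of actin bundling. The construct is therefore suited to transient or stable expression in cultured mammalian cells to follow by fluorescence microscopy where this isolated domain distributes, for example relative to actin-rich structures. The cloning method used to insert the fragment is not recorded.
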