Addgene plasmid #62743: mCherry-Espin-Like-ARD-C-18
Purpose: Localization: Actin Bundling, C1 Cloning Vector, Excitation:587, Emission:610
Depositing lab: Michael Davidson. Depositing organization: Florida State University, Tallahassee.
Backbone
  Vector backbone: C1 Cloning Vector
  Vector type: Mammalian Expression
  Selectable markers: Neomycin (select with G418)
Growth in bacteria
  Bacterial resistance: Kanamycin, 50 μg/mL
  Growth temperature: 37°C
  Growth strain: DH5alpha
  Copy number: High Copy
Gene/Insert
  Gene/Insert name: EspinLikeARD (alt name: Ankyrin Repeat Domain of Espin-Like)
  Species: M. musculus (mouse)
  Mutation: none
  Promoter: CMV
  Tag / fusion protein: mCherry (N terminal on backbone)
  Cloning method: Unknown
  Sequencing primers: 5′ CMV-F; 3′ SV40pA-R
Terms and licenses: Academic/Nonprofit Terms; Industry Terms: Not Available to Industry
How to cite: mCherry-Espin-Like-ARD-C-18 was a gift from Michael Davidson (Addgene plasmid # 62743 ; http://n2t.net/addgene:62743 ; RRID:Addgene_62743)
